Addgene plasmid #219325: SFFV-TOX2-Brd 402
Purpose: Transcription factor TOX2 with a specific barcode assigned.
Depositing lab: Filipe Pereira. Depositing organization: Center for Neuroscience and Cell Biology, University of Coimbra. Publication: A combinatorial transcription factor screening platform for immune cell reprogramming. Kurochkin I, Altman AR, Caiado I, Pertiga-Cabral D, Halitzki E, Minaeva M, Zimmermannova O, Henriques-Oliveira L, Klein D, Nair M, Oliveira D, Cajal LR, Knittel R, Feick C, Ringner M, Martin M, Cirovic B, Pires CF, Rosa FF, Sitnicka E, Theis FJ, Pereira CF. Cell Syst. 2026 Jan 21;17(1):101457. doi: 10.1016/j.cels.2025.101457. Epub 2026 Jan 14. PubMed 41539305.
Backbone
  Vector backbone: SFFV-MCS
  Backbone size w/o insert (bp): 6638
  Vector type: Lentiviral
Growth in bacteria
  Bacterial resistance: Ampicillin, 100 μg/mL
  Growth temperature: 37°C
  Growth strain: NEB Stable
  Copy number: High Copy
Gene/Insert
  Gene/Insert name: TOX2
  Species: H. sapiens (human)
  Insert size (bp): 1395
  Entrez Gene: TOX2 (a.k.a. GCX-1, MGC15880, C20orf100, dJ495O3.1, dJ1108D11.2)
  Promoter: The spleen focus-forming virus (SFFV) promoter
  Cloning method: Restriction Enzyme; 5′ cloning site Bsp119I (not destroyed); 3′ cloning site BstHI (not destroyed)
Terms and licenses: Academic/Nonprofit Terms; Industry Terms: Not Available to Industry
Depositor comments: Barcode sequence cloned into XbaI restriction site. Design of plasmid is as follows: SFFV-[TF sequence]-WPRE-[Barcode sequence].
How to cite: SFFV-TOX2-Brd 402 was a gift from Filipe Pereira (Addgene plasmid # 219325 ; http://n2t.net/addgene:219325 ; RRID:Addgene_219325)
