[The description below was written by a language model from this plasmid's Addgene catalogue record and pLannotate feature annotations shown in this document.]
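Description:
SFFV-TOX2-Brd 402 is a third-generation-style, self-inactivating HIV-1 lentiviral transfer plasmid built on the SFFV-MCS backbone and carrying the human transcription factor TOX2 together with a construct-specific DNA barcode. In bacteria it is maintained through a high-copy ColE1/pUC-type origin and selected with ampicillin via the β-lactamase gene. The backbone also retains pBluescript-derived remnants (f1 origin, lacZα and lac regulatory fragments, T7 and T3 promoters), plus SV40 origin sequence and an SV40 polyadenylation signal downstream of the viral cassette.

The viral genome is transcribed in packaging cells from an RSV promoter fused to a truncated 5' LTR, which makes genomic RNA production Tat-independent. It is followed by the Ψ packaging signal with a partial gag sequence, the Rev response element for Rev-dependent nuclear export, and the cPPT/CTS, which aids nuclear import of the proviral DNA. Within this frame, the spleen focus-forming virus (SFFV) promoter, which is strong in haematopoietic and many other mammalian cell types, drives the TOX2 coding sequence, cloned between flanking multiple cloning site remnants. No epitope tag, fluorescent reporter or mammalian selection marker is annotated. A WPRE downstream of the insert enhances transcript stability and expression, and the ΔU3 3' LTR inactivates LTR promoter activity after integration. According to the depositor, the barcode lies after the WPRE at an XbaI site. It is not annotated in the feature table, but this placement would put it in the 3' region of the SFFV-driven transcript.

The plasmid belongs to a barcoded transcription factor collection used for combinatorial screening in immune cell reprogramming, where the barcode identifies which factors a given cell received.
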