Features (pLannotate 1.2.2; 29 found; start..end, strand, type, name):
     94..112     -  promoter       T7 promoter: promoter for bacteriophage T7 RNA polymerase
    120..275     +  CDS            lacZα (fragment): LacZα fragment of β-galactosidase; lacZ fragment
    280..708     +  rep_origin     f1 ori (sequence partly withheld): f1 bacteriophage origin of replication; arrow indicates direction of (+) strand synthesis
    761..865     +  promoter       AmpR promoter: bla
    866..1726    +  CDS            AmpR: β-lactamase; bla; confers resistance to ampicillin, carbenicillin, and related antibiotics
   1897..2485    +  rep_origin     ori: high-copy-number ColE1/pMB1/pBR322/pUC origin of replication
   2668..2760    +  CDS            lacI (fragment): lac repressor; lacI; The lac repressor binds to the lac operator to inhibit transcription in E. coli. This inhibition can be relieved by adding lactose or isopropyl-β-D-thiogalactopyranoside (IPTG).
   2773..2794    +  protein_bind   CAP binding site: CAP binding activates transcription in the presence of cAMP. E. coli catabolite activator protein
   2809..2839    +  promoter       lac promoter: promoter for the E. coli lac operon
   2847..2863    +  protein_bind   lac operator: The lac repressor binds to the lac operator to inhibit transcription in E. coli. This inhibition can be relieved by adding lactose or isopropyl-β-D-thiogalactopyranoside (IPTG). lac repressor encoded by lacI
   2908..2926    +  promoter       T3 promoter: promoter for bacteriophage T3 RNA polymerase
   2954..3180    +  promoter       RSV promoter: Rous sarcoma virus enhancer/promoter
   3181..3361    +  LTR            5' LTR (truncated): truncated 5' long terminal repeat (LTR) from HIV-1
   3408..3533    +  misc_feature   HIV-1 Ψ: packaging signal of human immunodeficiency virus type 1
   3517..3880    +  CDS            HIV-1 gag (fragment): gag protein from human immunodeficiency virus 1; gag
   4026..4259    +  misc_feature   RRE: The Rev response element (RRE) of HIV-1 allows for Rev-dependent mRNA export from the nucleus to the cytoplasm.
   4636..4736    +  CDS            Rev (fragment): human immunodeficiency virus 1 (HIV-1) Rev protein; rev; enhances nuclear export of unspliced and incompletely spliced viral mRNAs
   4755..4872    +  misc_feature   cPPT/CTS: central polypurine tract and central termination sequence of HIV-1
   4906..5307    +  promoter       SFFV promoter: spleen focus-forming virus long terminal repeat (LTR) promoter
   5317..5340    +  misc_feature   MCS (fragment): pBluescript multiple cloning site
   5365..6756    +  CDS            TOX2: TOX2_HUMAN - Also known as C20orf100, GCX1. Experimental evidence at protein level: Swiss-Prot protein existence level 1. Putative transcriptional activator involved in the hypothalamo-pituitary-gonadal system. From Homo sapiens (Human).
   6767..6792    +  misc_feature   MCS (fragment): pBluescript multiple cloning site
   6792..6851    +  CDS            S (fragment): HBSAG_WHV6 - Experimental evidence at transcript level: Swiss-Prot protein existence level 2. The middle envelope protein plays an important role in the budding of the virion. It is involved in the induction of budding in a nucleocapsid independent way. In this process the majority of envelope proteins bud to form subviral lipoprotein particles of 22 nm of diameter that do not contain a nucleocapsid (By similarity). From Woodchuck hepatitis B virus (isolate w64/pWS23) (WHV).
   6983..7386    +  misc_feature   WPRE: woodchuck hepatitis virus posttranscriptional regulatory element
   7444..7503    +  CDS            nef (fragment): NEF_HV1Z2 - Experimental evidence at protein level: Swiss-Prot protein existence level 1. Extracellular Nef protein targets CD4(+) T-lymphocytes for apoptosis by interacting with CXCR4 surface receptors. From Human immunodeficiency virus type 1 group M subtype D (isolate Z2/CDC-Z34) (HIV-1).
   7505..7738    +  LTR            3' LTR (ΔU3): self-inactivating 3' long terminal repeat (LTR) from HIV-1
   7810..7931    +  polyA_signal   SV40 poly(A) signal: SV40 polyadenylation signal
   7950..7971    +  rep_origin     SV40 ori (fragment): SV40 origin of replication
   7971..73      +  rep_origin     SV40 ori (across the origin): SV40 origin of replication
>Addgene plasmid #219325 | SFFV-TOX2-Brd 402 | addgene full sequence | sequence record 449060 | Addgene NGS Result
ATTTATGCAGAGGCCGAGGCCGCCTCGGCCTCTGAGCTATTCCAGAAGTAGTGAGGAGGCTTTTTTGGAG
GCCTAGGGACGTACCCAATTCGCCCTATAGTGAGTCGTATTACGCGCGCTCACTGGCCGTCGTTTTACAA
CGTCGTGACTGGGAAAACCCTGGCGTTACCCAACTTAATCGCCTTGCAGCACATCCCCCTTTCGCCAGCT
GGCGTAATAGCGAAGAGGCCCGCACCGATCGCCCTTCCCAACAGTTGCGCAGCCTGAATGGCGAATGGG
[124 nt withheld, positions 280-403]
C
[91 nt withheld, positions 405-495]
A
[49 nt withheld, positions 497-545]
CCTTTGACGTTGGAGTCCACGTTCTTT
[37 nt withheld, positions 573-609]
ACCCTATCTCGGTCTATTCTTTTGATTTATAAGGGATTTTGCCGATTTCGGCCTATTGGTTAAAAAATGA
GCTGATTTAACAAAAATTTAACGCGAATTTTAACAAAATATTAACGCTTACAATTTAGGTGGCACTTTTC
GGGGAAATGTGCGCGGAACCCCTATTTGTTTATTTTTCTAAATACATTCAAATATGTATCCGCTCATGAG
ACAATAACCCTGATAAATGCTTCAATAATATTGAAAAAGGAAGAGTATGAGTATTCAACATTTCCGTGTC
GCCCTTATTCCCTTTTTTGCGGCATTTTGCCTTCCTGTTTTTGCTCACCCAGAAACGCTGGTGAAAGTAA
AAGATGCTGAAGATCAGTTGGGTGCACGAGTGGGTTACATCGAACTGGATCTCAACAGCGGTAAGATCCT
TGAGAGTTTTCGCCCCGAAGAACGTTTTCCAATGATGAGCACTTTTAAAGTTCTGCTATGTGGCGCGGTA
TTATCCCGTATTGACGCCGGGCAAGAGCAACTCGGTCGCCGCATACACTATTCTCAGAATGACTTGGTTG
AGTACTCACCAGTCACAGAAAAGCATCTTACGGATGGCATGACAGTAAGAGAATTATGCAGTGCTGCCAT
AACCATGAGTGATAACACTGCGGCCAACTTACTTCTGACAACGATCGGAGGACCGAAGGAGCTAACCGCT
TTTTTGCACAACATGGGGGATCATGTAACTCGCCTTGATCGTTGGGAACCGGAGCTGAATGAAGCCATAC
CAAACGACGAGCGTGACACCACGATGCCTGTAGCAATGGCAACAACGTTGCGCAAACTATTAACTGGCGA
ACTACTTACTCTAGCTTCCCGGCAACAATTAATAGACTGGATGGAGGCGGATAAAGTTGCAGGACCACTT
CTGCGCTCGGCCCTTCCGGCTGGCTGGTTTATTGCTGATAAATCTGGAGCCGGTGAGCGTGGGTCTCGCG
GTATCATTGCAGCACTGGGGCCAGATGGTAAGCCCTCCCGTATCGTAGTTATCTACACGACGGGGAGTCA
GGCAACTATGGATGAACGAAATAGACAGATCGCTGAGATAGGTGCCTCACTGATTAAGCATTGGTAACTG
TCAGACCAAGTTTACTCATATATACTTTAGATTGATTTAAAACTTCATTTTTAATTTAAAAGGATCTAGG
TGAAGATCCTTTTTGATAATCTCATGACCAAAATCCCTTAACGTGAGTTTTCGTTCCACTGAGCGTCAGA
CCCCGTAGAAAAGATCAAAGGATCTTCTTGAGATCCTTTTTTTCTGCGCGTAATCTGCTGCTTGCAAACA
AAAAAACCACCGCTACCAGCGGTGGTTTGTTTGCCGGATCAAGAGCTACCAACTCTTTTTCCGAAGGTAA
CTGGCTTCAGCAGAGCGCAGATACCAAATACTGTTCTTCTAGTGTAGCCGTAGTTAGGCCACCACTTCAA
GAACTCTGTAGCACCGCCTACATACCTCGCTCTGCTAATCCTGTTACCAGTGGCTGCTGCCAGTGGCGAT
AAGTCGTGTCTTACCGGGTTGGACTCAAGACGATAGTTACCGGATAAGGCGCAGCGGTCGGGCTGAACGG
GGGGTTCGTGCACACAGCCCAGCTTGGAGCGAACGACCTACACCGAACTGAGATACCTACAGCGTGAGCT
ATGAGAAAGCGCCACGCTTCCCGAAGGGAGAAAGGCGGACAGGTATCCGGTAAGCGGCAGGGTCGGAACA
GGAGAGCGCACGAGGGAGCTTCCAGGGGGAAACGCCTGGTATCTTTATAGTCCTGTCGGGTTTCGCCACC
TCTGACTTGAGCGTCGATTTTTGTGATGCTCGTCAGGGGGGCGGAGCCTATGGAAAAACGCCAGCAACGC
GGCCTTTTTACGGTTCCTGGCCTTTTGCTGGCCTTTTGCTCACATGTTCTTTCCTGCGTTATCCCCTGAT
TCTGTGGATAACCGTATTACCGCCTTTGAGTGAGCTGATACCGCTCGCCGCAGCCGAACGACCGAGCGCA
GCGAGTCAGTGAGCGAGGAAGCGGAAGAGCGCCCAATACGCAAACCGCCTCTCCCCGCGCGTTGGCCGAT
TCATTAATGCAGCTGGCACGACAGGTTTCCCGACTGGAAAGCGGGCAGTGAGCGCAACGCAATTAATGTG
AGTTAGCTCACTCATTAGGCACCCCAGGCTTTACACTTTATGCTTCCGGCTCGTATGTTGTGTGGAATTG
TGAGCGGATAACAATTTCACACAGGAAACAGCTATGACCATGATTACGCCAAGCGCGCAATTAACCCTCA
CTAAAGGGAACAAAAGCTGGAGCTGCAAGCTTAATGTAGTCTTATGCAATACTCTTGTAGTCTTGCAACA
TGGTAACGATGAGTTAGCAACATGCCTTACAAGGAGAGAAAAAGCACCGTGCATGCCGATTGGTGGAAGT
AAGGTGGTACGATCGTGCCTTATTAGGAAGGCAACAGACGGGTCTGACATGGATTGGACGAACCACTGAA
TTGCCGCATTGCAGAGATATTGTATTTAAGTGCCTAGCTCGATACATAAACGGGTCTCTCTGGTTAGACC
AGATCTGAGCCTGGGAGCTCTCTGGCTAACTAGGGAACCCACTGCTTAAGCCTCAATAAAGCTTGCCTTG
AGTGCTTCAAGTAGTGTGTGCCCGTCTGTTGTGTGACTCTGGTAACTAGAGATCCCTCAGACCCTTTTAG
TCAGTGTGGAAAATCTCTAGCAGTGGCGCCCGAACAGGGACTTGAAAGCGAAAGGGAAACCAGAGGAGCT
CTCTCGACGCAGGACTCGGCTTGCTGAAGCGCGCACGGCAAGAGGCGAGGGGCGGCGACTGGTGAGTACG
CCAAAAATTTTGACTAGCGGAGGCTAGAAGGAGAGAGATGGGTGCGAGAGCGTCAGTATTAAGCGGGGGA
GAATTAGATCGCGATGGGAAAAAATTCGGTTAAGGCCAGGGGGAAAGAAAAAATATAAATTAAAACATAT
AGTATGGGCAAGCAGGGAGCTAGAACGATTCGCAGTTAATCCTGGCCTGTTAGAAACATCAGAAGGCTGT
AGACAAATACTGGGACAGCTACAACCATCCCTTCAGACAGGATCAGAAGAACTTAGATCATTATATAATA
CAGTAGCAACCCTCTATTGTGTGCATCAAAGGATAGAGATAAAAGACACCAAGGAAGCTTTAGACAAGAT
AGAGGAAGAGCAAAACAAAAGTAAGACCACCGCACAGCAAGCGGCCGCTGATCTTCAGACCTGGAGGAGG
AGATATGAGGGACAATTGGAGAAGTGAATTATATAAATATAAAGTAGTAAAAATTGAACCATTAGGAGTA
GCACCCACCAAGGCAAAGAGAAGAGTGGTGCAGAGAGAAAAAAGAGCAGTGGGAATAGGAGCTTTGTTCC
TTGGGTTCTTGGGAGCAGCAGGAAGCACTATGGGCGCAGCGTCAATGACGCTGACGGTACAGGCCAGACA
ATTATTGTCTGGTATAGTGCAGCAGCAGAACAATTTGCTGAGGGCTATTGAGGCGCAACAGCATCTGTTG
CAACTCACAGTCTGGGGCATCAAGCAGCTCCAGGCAAGAATCCTGGCTGTGGAAAGATACCTAAAGGATC
AACAGCTCCTGGGGATTTGGGGTTGCTCTGGAAAACTCATTTGCACCACTGCTGTGCCTTGGAATGCTAG
TTGGAGTAATAAATCTCTGGAACAGATTTGGAATCACACGACCTGGATGGAGTGGGACAGAGAAATTAAC
AATTACACAAGCTTAATACACTCCTTAATTGAAGAATCGCAAAACCAGCAAGAAAAGAATGAACAAGAAT
TATTGGAATTAGATAAATGGGCAAGTTTGTGGAATTGGTTTAACATAACAAATTGGCTGTGGTATATAAA
ATTATTCATAATGATAGTAGGAGGCTTGGTAGGTTTAAGAATAGTTTTTGCTGTACTTTCTATAGTGAAT
AGAGTTAGGCAGGGATATTCACCATTATCGTTTCAGACCCACCTCCCAACCCCGAGGGGACCCGACAGGC
CCGAAGGAATAGAAGAAGAAGGTGGAGAGAGAGACAGAGACAGATCCATTCGATTAGTGAACGGATCTCG
ACGGTATCGGTTAACTTTTAAAAGAAAAGGGGGGATTGGGGGGTACAGTGCAGGGGAAAGAATAGTAGAC
ATAATAGCAACAGACATACAAACTAAAGAATTACAAAAACAAATTACAAAAATTCAAAATTTTATCGATC
ACGAGACTAGCCTCGAGCTGGCTGCAGTAACGCCATTTTGCAAGGCATGGAAAAATACCAAACCAAGAAT
AGAGAAGTTCAGATCAAGGGCGGGTACATGAAAATAGCTAACGTTGGGCCAAACAGGATATCTGCGGTGA
GCAGTTTCGGCCCCGGCCCGGGGCCAAGAACAGATGGTCACCGCAGTTTCGGCCCCGGCCCGAGGCCAAG
AACAGATGGTCCCCAGATATGGCCCAACCCTCAGCAGTTTCTTAAGACCCATCAGATGTTTCCAGGCTCC
CCCAAGGACCTGAAATGACCCTGCGCCTTATTTGAATTAACCAATCAGCCTGCTTCTCGCTTCTGTTCGC
GCGCTTCTGCTTCCCGAGCTCTATAAAAGAGCTCACAACCCCTCACTCGGCGCGCCAGTCCTCCGACAGA
CTGAGTCGGCCGGTCGAATCAAGCTTATCGATACCGTCGACGGATCCGCTAGCCCGCGGTTCGAAATGAG
TGACGGAAACCCAGAGCTCCTGTCAACCAGCCAGACCTACAACGGCCAGAGCGAGAACAACGAAGACTAT
GAGATCCCCCCGATAACACCTCCCAACCTCCCGGAGCCATCCCTCCTGCACCTGGGGGACCACGAAGCCA
GCTACCACTCGCTGTGCCACGGCCTCACCCCCAACGGTCTGCTCCCTGCCTACTCCTATCAGGCCATGGA
CCTCCCAGCCATCATGGTGTCCAACATGCTAGCACAGGACAGCCACCTGCTGTCGGGCCAGCTGCCCACG
ATCCAGGAGATGGTCCACTCGGAAGTGGCTGCCTATGACTCGGGCCGGCCCGGGCCCCTGCTGGGTCGCC
CGGCAATGCTGGCCAGCCACATGAGTGCCCTCAGCCAGTCCCAGCTCATCTCGCAGATGGGCATCCGGAG
CAGCATCGCCCACAGCTCCCCATCACCGCCGGGGAGCAAGTCAGCGACCCCCTCTCCCTCCAGCTCCACT
CAGGAAGAGGAGTCGGAAGTGCATTTCAAGATCTCGGGAGAAAAGAGACCTTCAGCCGACCCAGGAAAAA
AGGCCAAGAACCCGAAGAAGAAGAAAAAGAAGGACCCCAATGAGCCGCAGAAGCCTGTGTCGGCCTACGC
ACTCTTCTTCAGAGACACTCAGGCCGCCATCAAGGGTCAGAACCCCAGTGCCACTTTCGGTGACGTGTCC
AAAATCGTGGCCTCCATGTGGGACAGCCTGGGAGAGGAACAGAAGCAGGCCTACAAGAGGAAGACAGAAG
CAGCAAAGAAGGAATATCTGAAGGCCCTGGCAGCCTACCGGGCTAGCCTCGTCTCCAAGAGCTCCCCAGA
TCAAGGTGAGACCAAGAGCACTCAGGCAAACCCACCAGCCAAAATGCTCCCACCCAAGCAGCCCATGTAT
GCCATGCCAGGCCTGGCCTCCTTCCTGACGCCGTCGGACCTGCAGGCCTTCCGCAGTGGGGCCTCCCCTG
CCAGCCTCGCCCGGACGCTGGGCTCCAAGTCTCTGCTGCCAGGCCTCAGTGCGTCCCCGCCGCCGCCACC
CTCCTTCCCGCTCAGCCCCACACTGCACCAGCAGCTGTCACTGCCCCCTCACGCCCAGGGCGCCCTCCTC
AGTCCACCTGTTAGCATGTCCCCAGCCCCCCAGCCCCCTGTCCTGCCCACCCCCATGGCACTCCAGGTGC
AGCTGGCGATGAGCCCCTCACCTCCAGGGCCACAGGACTTCCCGCACATCTCTGAGTTCCCCAGCAGCTC
GGGATCCTGCTCACCTGGCCCATCCAACCCCACCAGCAGCGGGGACTGGGACAGCAGCTACCCCAGTGGG
GAGTGTGGCATCAGCACCTGCAGCCTGCTCCCCAGGGACAAATCGCTCTACCTCACCTAAACCGGTCGGA
TCCCCCGGGCTGCAGGAATTCGAGCATCTTACCGCCATTTATTCCCATATTTGTTCTGTTTTTCTTGATT
TGGGTATACATTTAAATGTTAATAAAACAAAATGGTGGGGCAATCATTTACATTTTTAGGGATATGTAAT
TACTAGTTCAGGTGTATTGCCACAAGACAAACATGTTAAGAAACTTTCCCGTTATTTACGCTCTGTTCCT
GTTAATCAACCTCTGGATTACAAAATTTGTGAAAGATTGACTGATATTCTTAACTATGTTGCTCCTTTTA
CGCTGTGTGGATATGCTGCTTTAATGCCTCTGTATCATGCTATTGCTTCCCGTACGGCTTTCGTTTTCTC
CTCCTTGTATAAATCCTGGTTGCTGTCTCTTTATGAGGAGTTGTGGCCCGTTGTCCGTCAACGTGGCGTG
GTGTGCTCTGTGTTTGCTGACGCAACCCCCACTGGCTGGGGCATTGCCACCACCTGTCAACTCCTTTCTG
GGACTTTCGCTTTCCCCCTCCCGATCGCCACGGCAGAACTCATCGCCGCCTGCCTTGCCCGCTGCTGGAC
AGGGGCTAGGTTGCTGGGCACTGATAATTCCGTGGTGTTGTCGGGGAAGCTGACGTCCTTTGCAATTCGA
TATCAAGCTGTACCTTCTAGATGTACATATCACATAGCGCTTCTAGACCAATGACTTACAAGGCAGCTGT
AGATCTTAGCCACTTTTTAAAAGAAAAGGGGGGACTGGAAGGGCTAATTCACTCCCAACGAAGACAAGAT
CTGCTTTTTGCTTGTACTGGGTCTCTCTGGTTAGACCAGATCTGAGCCTGGGAGCTCTCTGGCTAACTAG
GGAACCCACTGCTTAAGCCTCAATAAAGCTTGCCTTGAGTGCTTCAAGTAGTGTGTGCCCGTCTGTTGTG
TGACTCTGGTAACTAGAGATCCCTCAGACCCTTTTAGTCAGTGTGGAAAATCTCTAGCAGTAGTAGTTCA
TGTCATCTTATTATTCAGTATTTATAACTTGCAAAGAAATGAATATCAGAGAGTGAGAGGAACTTGTTTA
TTGCAGCTTATAATGGTTACAAATAAAGCAATAGCATCACAAATTTCACAAATAAAGCATTTTTTTCACT
GCATTCTAGTTGTGGTTTGTCCAAACTCATCAATGTATCTTATCATGTCTGGCTCTAGCTATCCCGCCCC
TAACTCCGCCCATCCCGCCCCTAACTCCGCCCAGTTCCGCCCATTCTCCGCCCCATGGCTGACTAATTTT
TTTT
