>Addgene plasmid #219325 | SFFV-TOX2-Brd 402 | depositor partial sequence | sequence record 428455 | TF ORF
ATGAGTGACGGAAACCCAGAGCTCCTGTCAACCAGCCAGACCTACAACGGCCAGAGCGAGAACAACGAAG
ACTATGAGATCCCCCCGATAACACCTCCCAACCTCCCGGAGCCATCCCTCCTGCACCTGGGGGACCACGA
AGCCAGCTACCACTCGCTGTGCCACGGCCTCACCCCCAACGGTCTGCTCCCTGCCTACTCCTATCAGGCC
ATGGACCTCCCAGCCATCATGGTGTCCAACATGCTAGCACAGGACAGCCACCTGCTGTCGGGCCAGCTGC
CCACGATCCAGGAGATGGTCCACTCGGAAGTGGCTGCCTATGACTCGGGCCGGCCCGGGCCCCTGCTGGG
TCGCCCGGCAATGCTGGCCAGCCACATGAGTGCCCTCAGCCAGTCCCAGCTCATCTCGCAGATGGGCATC
CGGAGCAGCATCGCCCACAGCTCCCCATCACCGCCGGGGAGCAAGTCAGCGACCCCCTCTCCCTCCAGCT
CCACTCAGGAAGAGGAGTCGGAAGTGCATTTCAAGATCTCGGGAGAAAAGAGACCTTCAGCCGACCCAGG
AAAAAAGGCCAAGAACCCGAAGAAGAAGAAAAAGAAGGACCCCAATGAGCCGCAGAAGCCTGTGTCGGCC
TACGCACTCTTCTTCAGAGACACTCAGGCCGCCATCAAGGGTCAGAACCCCAGTGCCACTTTCGGTGACG
TGTCCAAAATCGTGGCCTCCATGTGGGACAGCCTGGGAGAGGAACAGAAGCAGGCCTACAAGAGGAAGAC
AGAAGCAGCAAAGAAGGAATATCTGAAGGCCCTGGCAGCCTACCGGGCTAGCCTCGTCTCCAAGAGCTCC
CCAGATCAAGGTGAGACCAAGAGCACTCAGGCAAACCCACCAGCCAAAATGCTCCCACCCAAGCAGCCCA
TGTATGCCATGCCAGGCCTGGCCTCCTTCCTGACGCCGTCGGACCTGCAGGCCTTCCGCAGTGGGGCCTC
CCCTGCCAGCCTCGCCCGGACGCTGGGCTCCAAGTCTCTGCTGCCAGGCCTCAGTGCGTCCCCGCCGCCG
CCACCCTCCTTCCCGCTCAGCCCCACACTGCACCAGCAGCTGTCACTGCCCCCTCACGCCCAGGGCGCCC
TCCTCAGTCCACCTGTTAGCATGTCCCCAGCCCCCCAGCCCCCTGTCCTGCCCACCCCCATGGCACTCCA
GGTGCAGCTGGCGATGAGCCCCTCACCTCCAGGGCCACAGGACTTCCCGCACATCTCTGAGTTCCCCAGC
AGCTCGGGATCCTGCTCACCTGGCCCATCCAACCCCACCAGCAGCGGGGACTGGGACAGCAGCTACCCCA
GTGGGGAGTGTGGCATCAGCACCTGCAGCCTGCTCCCCAGGGACAAATCGCTCTACCTCACCTAA
