>Addgene plasmid #219325 | SFFV-TOX2-Brd 402 | depositor partial sequence | sequence record 428456 | Barcode sequence
TGTACATATCACATAGCGCT
